Addgene plasmid #239031: pAAV-hSyn-ClipF-HA-2a-Hu VGAT sesRNA-2a-smV5-2a-tTA2-WPRE
Purpose: Expression of ClipF, sesRNA in mammalian cells, with smV5 and tTA2 as efRNA.
Depositing lab: Josh Huang. Depositing organization: Duke University. Publication: Programmable RNA sensing for cell monitoring and manipulation. Qian Y, Li J, Zhao S, Matthews EA, Adoff M, Zhong W, An X, Yeo M, Park C, Yang X, Wang BS, Southwell DG, Huang ZJ. Nature. 2022 Oct;610(7933):713-721. doi: 10.1038/s41586-022-05280-1. Epub 2022 Oct 5. PubMed 36198803.
Backbone
  Vector backbone: pAAV
  Total vector size (bp): 6665
  Vector type: Mammalian Expression, AAV
Growth in bacteria
  Bacterial resistance: Ampicillin, 100 μg/mL
  Growth temperature: 30°C
  Growth strain: NEB Stable
  Copy number: High Copy
Gene/Insert
  Gene/Insert name: sesRNA for Human VGAT
  gRNA/shRNA sequence: ggacttcaggcgcccgtcgccgctgtagcaggccgggaaaaaggcgcggctgccttcctggaagagcgacttctccagcacctcgacagcggcaaagaatAgcagaggataggacaacagcgccttggccaccagaaagatgttgaccacggcgcggatggagccgggcaggttatccgtgatgacctccttggtctcgtc
  Species: H. sapiens (human)
  Entrez Gene: SLC32A1 (a.k.a. DEE114, GEFSP12, VGAT, VIAAT, VIAAT GEFSP12)
  Promoter: hSyn
  Cloning method: Gibson Cloning
  Sequencing primers: 5′ gtgtggtccagggagattcc
Terms and licenses: Academic/Nonprofit Terms; Industry Terms: Not Available to Industry
How to cite: pAAV-hSyn-ClipF-HA-2a-Hu VGAT sesRNA-2a-smV5-2a-tTA2-WPRE was a gift from Josh Huang (Addgene plasmid # 239031 ; http://n2t.net/addgene:239031 ; RRID:Addgene_239031)
