[The description below was written by a language model from this plasmid's Addgene catalogue record and pLannotate feature annotations shown in this document.]
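Description:
pAAV-hSyn-ClipF-HA-2a-Hu VGAT sesRNA-2a-smV5-2a-tTA2-WPRE is a 6,665 bp AAV transfer plasmid for mammalian, neuron-directed expression of an RNA-sensing cassette. It is propagated in bacteria through a high-copy ColE1/pUC origin with ampicillin selection (AmpR under its own bla promoter) and also carries an f1 origin. The expression cassette is flanked by AAV2 inverted terminal repeats, which allow packaging into recombinant AAV. The automated annotation detects one ITR intact and the other only as short fragments.

Between the ITRs, the human synapsin I promoter drives a single transcript, followed by a WPRE (annotated as fragments) to enhance expression and SV40 polyadenylation signal fragments. The first coding unit is ClipF with an HA tag. The annotation matches it to human MGMT, consistent with a CLIP-tag-type labelling protein, and it should be translated constitutively to mark expressing cells. After a 2A sequence comes the sensor RNA (sesRNA), about 200 nt annotated in antisense orientation to Slc32a1, so it is complementary to human VGAT (SLC32A1) mRNA. Downstream, separated by further 2A sequences, lie the effector (efRNA) coding regions. These are smV5, a "spaghetti monster" V5-epitope reporter that the annotation tool matches to red fluorescent protein scaffolds, and the tetracycline transactivator tTA2, which is labelled by similarity as rtTA3 with VP16-derived activation repeats.

From general knowledge of this sensor design rather than from the record itself, the sesRNA carries an in-frame stop codon. That codon is edited by endogenous ADAR only when the sesRNA pairs with its target transcript, which permits translation of the effectors. The construct thus serves to restrict smV5 labelling and tTA2-driven expression from Tet-responsive promoters to VGAT-expressing, GABAergic neurons in human cells or tissue.
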