Features (pLannotate 1.2.2; 21 found; start..end, strand, type, name):
     94..682     +  rep_origin     ori: high-copy-number ColE1/pMB1/pBR322/pUC origin of replication
    755..782     +  repeat_region  AAV2 ITR (fragment): inverted terminal repeat of adeno-associated virus serotype 2 inverted
    811..838     +  repeat_region  AAV2 ITR (fragment): inverted terminal repeat of adeno-associated virus serotype 2 inverted
    918..1365    +  promoter       hSyn promoter: human synapsin I promoter; confers neuron-specific expression (Kügler et al., 2003)
   1385..1930    +  CDS            MGMT (fragment): MGMT_HUMAN - Experimental evidence at protein level: Swiss-Prot protein existence level 1. Involved in the cellular defense against the biological effects of O6-methylguanine (O6-MeG) and O4-methylthymine (O4-MeT) in DNA. Repairs the methylated nucleobase in DNA by stoichiometrically transferring the methyl group to a cysteine residue in the enzyme. This is a suicide reaction: the enzyme is irreversibly inactivated. From Homo sapiens (Human).
   1937..2137    -  CDS            Slc32a1 (fragment): VIAAT_RAT - Also known as Vgat, Viaat. Experimental evidence at protein level: Swiss-Prot protein existence level 1. Involved in the uptake of GABA and glycine into the synaptic vesicles. From Rattus norvegicus (Rat).
   2348..2842    +  CDS            cp-mKate (fragment): cp-mKate is a basic (constitutively fluorescent) red fluorescent protein published in 2011, derived from Entacmaea quadricolor.
   2780..3247    +  CDS            RCaMP (fragment): RCaMP is a basic (constitutively fluorescent) red fluorescent protein published in 2013, derived from Entacmaea quadricolor.
   3473..4167    +  CDS            rtTA3 (fragment): reverse tetracycline transactivator 3 activates expression from Tet-responsive promoters in the presence of doxycycline
   4097..4207    +  CDS            VP48: 3 tandem repeats of the minimal activation domain of herpes simplex virus VP16 (Cheng et al., 2013)
   4238..4395    +  misc_feature   WPRE (fragment): woodchuck hepatitis virus posttranscriptional regulatory element
   4401..4485    +  misc_feature   WPRE (fragment): woodchuck hepatitis virus posttranscriptional regulatory element
   4484..4527    -  polyA_signal   SV40 poly(A) signal (fragment): SV40 polyadenylation signal
   4531..4598    -  polyA_signal   SV40 poly(A) signal (fragment): SV40 polyadenylation signal
   4671..4811    +  repeat_region  AAV2 ITR: inverted terminal repeat of adeno-associated virus serotype 2 inverted
   4816..4867    -  misc_feature   bom (fragment): basis of mobility region from pBR322
   4886..5341    +  rep_origin     f1 ori (sequence partly withheld): f1 bacteriophage origin of replication; arrow indicates direction of (+) strand synthesis
   5342..5391    -  misc_feature   bom (fragment): basis of mobility region from pBR322
   5493..5528    -  CDS            rop (fragment): Rop protein, which maintains plasmids at low copy number; rop
   5623..5727    +  promoter       AmpR promoter: bla
   5728..6588    +  CDS            AmpR: β-lactamase; bla; confers resistance to ampicillin, carbenicillin, and related antibiotics
>Addgene plasmid #239031 | pAAV-hSyn-ClipF-HA-2a-Hu VGAT sesRNA-2a-smV5-2a-tTA2-WPRE | addgene full sequence | sequence record 472762 | Addgene NGS Result
GATCCTTTTTGATAATCTCATGACCAAAATCCCTTAACGTGAGTTTTCGTTCCACTGAGCGTCAGACCCC
GTAGAAAAGATCAAAGGATCTTCTTGAGATCCTTTTTTTCTGCGCGTAATCTGCTGCTTGCAAACAAAAA
AACCACCGCTACCAGCGGTGGTTTGTTTGCCGGATCAAGAGCTACCAACTCTTTTTCCGAAGGTAACTGG
CTTCAGCAGAGCGCAGATACCAAATACTGTTCTTCTAGTGTAGCCGTAGTTAGGCCACCACTTCAAGAAC
TCTGTAGCACCGCCTACATACCTCGCTCTGCTAATCCTGTTACCAGTGGCTGCTGCCAGTGGCGATAAGT
CGTGTCTTACCGGGTTGGACTCAAGACGATAGTTACCGGATAAGGCGCAGCGGTCGGGCTGAACGGGGGG
TTCGTGCACACAGCCCAGCTTGGAGCGAACGACCTACACCGAACTGAGATACCTACAGCGTGAGCTATGA
GAAAGCGCCACGCTTCCCGAAGGGAGAAAGGCGGACAGGTATCCGGTAAGCGGCAGGGTCGGAACAGGAG
AGCGCACGAGGGAGCTTCCAGGGGGAAACGCCTGGTATCTTTATAGTCCTGTCGGGTTTCGCCACCTCTG
ACTTGAGCGTCGATTTTTGTGATGCTCGTCAGGGGGGCGGAGCCTATGGAAAAACGCCAGCAACGCGGCC
TTTTTACGGTTCCTGGCCTTTTGCTGGCCTTTTGCTCACATGTCCTGCAGGCAGCTGCGCGCTCGCTCGC
TCACTGAGGCCGCCCGGGCGTCGGGCGACCTTTGGTCGCCCGGCCTCAGTGAGCGAGCGAGCGCGCAGAG
AGGGAGTGGCCAACTCCATCACTAGGGGTTCCTGCGGCCGCACGCGTGTGTCTAGACTGCAGAGGGCCCT
GCGTATGAGTGCAAGTGGGTTTTAGGACCAGGATGAGGCGGGGTGGGGGTGCCTACCTGACGACCGACCC
CGACCCACTGGACAAGCACCCAACCCCCATTCCCCAAATTGCGCATCCCCTATCAGAGAGGGGGAGGGGA
AACAGGATGCGGCGAGGCGCGTGCGCACTGCCAGCTTCAGCACCGCGGACAGTGCCTTCGCCCCCGCCTG
GCGGCGCGCGCCACCGCCGCCTCAGCACTGAAGGCGCGCTGACGTCACTCGCCGGTCCCCCGCAAACTCC
CCTTCCCGGCCACCTTGGTCGCGTCCGCGCCGCCGCCGGCCCAGCCGGACCGCACCACGCGAGGCGCGAG
ATAGGGGGGCACGGGCGCGACCATCTGCGCTGCGGCGCCGGCGACTCAGCGCTGCCTCAGTCTGCGGTGG
GCAGCGGAGGAGTCGTGTCGTGCCTGAGAGCGCAGTCGAGAAGGATCCGCCACCATGGATAAGGATTGCG
AGATGAAGCGTACAACATTGGATTCCCCGTTGGGAAAGTTGGAGTTGTCCGGATGCGAGCAGGGATTGCA
CCGCATTATCTTCTTGGGAAAGGGCACCTCCGCTGCTGATGCTGTCGAGGTCCCCGCTCCGGCTGCTGTC
TTGGGAGGCCCCGAGCCCTTGATCCAGGCTACGGCTTGGTTGAACGCTTACTTCCACCAGCCCGAGGCTA
TTGAGGAGTTCCCCGTCCCCGCTTTGCACCACCCCGTCTTCCAGCAGGAGTCCTTCACGCGTCAGGTCTT
GTGGAAGTTGCTGAAGGTCGTGAAGTTCGGCGAGGTGATCTCCGAGTCCCACTTGGCTGCCTTGGTGGGA
AACCCGGCTGCCACGGCCGCTGTCAACACGGCTTTGGATGGCAACCCCGTCCCGATCTTGATCCCGTGCC
ACCGTGTGGTCCAGGGAGATTCCGATGTCGGACCCTACCTGGGAGGCCTGGCTGTCAAGGAGTGGTTGTT
GGCTCACGAGGGACACCGCTTGGGAAAGCCCGGCTTGGGAGAATTCGGACTTCAGGCGCCCGTCGCCGCT
GTAGCAGGCCGGGAAAAAGGCGCGGCTGCCTTCCTGGAAGAGCGACTTCTCCAGCACCTCGACAGCGGCA
AAGAATAGCAGAGGATAGGACAACAGCGCCTTGGCCACCAGAAAGATGTTGACCACGGCGCGGATGGAGC
CGGGCAGGTTATCCGTGATGACCTCCTTGGTCTCGTCAAGCTTGCTACTAACTTCAGCCTGCTGAAGCAG
GCTGGAGACGTGGAGGAGAACCCTGGACCTCTGGGCAAACCTATTCCTAACCCTTTGCTTGGACTGGATT
CAACTCAGCAACAGGGCAAGCCTATCCCCAATCCCCTTCTTGGGCTGGACTCAACTCAGCAACAGGGAAA
ACCCATCCCAAATCCACTGTTGGGTCTGGATTCCACTGGGCAGGGCAATTCTCTGATCAAGGAGAACATG
AGGATGAAAGTGGTTATGGAAGGGTCTGTAAATGGGCATCAGTTCAAGTGTACGGGGGAGGGCGAAGGCA
ATCCCTACATGGGGACCCAGACCATGAGGATTAAAGTGATTGAAGGGGGCCCTCTGCCTTTTGCGTTCGA
TATTCTGGCTACGTCATTTGGCGGCGGTAGTCGCACGTTCATCAAATACCCCAAGGGTATACCCGACTTT
TTCAAACAGAGCTTTCCTGAAGGTTTTACCTGGGAGCGAGTAACCCGGTATGAAGATGGAGGGGTAGTGA
CGGTGATGCAGGATACCAGCCTTGAAGATGGGTGCCTCGTCTACCACGTGCAAGTGAGAGGCGTCAACTT
TCCTAGCAACGGCCCAGTGATGCAGAAGAAGACAAAAGGCTGGGAACCAAATACAGAGATGATGTATCCC
GCCGACGGGGGCCTCAGGGGATATACTCACATGGCTCTGAAAGTTGATGGCGGTGGCAAACCAATTCCTA
ACCCCCTGCTGGGCCTTGACTCTACCCAGCAACAAGGAAAGCCTATCCCAAATCCTCTCCTTGGTCTGGA
CAGCACCGGTGGCCAGCAGGGAGGCGGGAAACCAATCCCAAACCCTCTGTTGGGTTTGGATTCTACCCAG
CAGCAGGGTAAACCTATACCGAACCCTCTCCTGGGGCTGGACTCCACAGGGGGTGGACATCTTAGCTGCT
CCTTTGTGACTACCTACAGATCCAAGAAGACGGTAGGGAATATTAAGATGCCTGGCATTCACGCGGTCGA
TCATAGGTTGGAGAGGCTGGAAGAAAGCGATAATGAAATGTTTGTGGTACAGAGAGAACACGCAGTGGCT
AAGTTTGCCGGGTTGGGAGGAGGCGGACAGGGCGGCAAGCCTATTCCTAATCCTCTGCTCGGGTTGGATA
GCACACAGCAGCAGGGAAAGCCCATTCCAAACCCCCTCCTGGGCCTGGATAGCACCCAGCAGCAAGGCAA
ACCCATTCCCAACCCTCTCTTGGGTCTGGACTCAACCTACGGCGCGCCAGAGGGCAGAGGAAGTCTTCTA
ACATGCGGTGACGTGGAGGAGAATCCCGGCCCTTTAATTAACTCTAGACTGGACAAGAGCAAAGTCATAA
ACTCTGCTCTGGAATTACTCAATGAAGTCGGTATCGAAGGCCTGACGACAAGGAAACTCGCTCAAAAGCT
GGGAGTTGAGCAGCCTACCCTGTACTGGCACGTGAAGAACAAGCGGGCCCTGCTCGATGCCCTGGCAATC
GAGATGCTGGACAGGCATCATACCCACTTCTGCCCCCTGGAAGGCGAGTCATGGCAAGACTTTCTGCGGA
ACAACGCCAAGTCATTCCGCTGTGCTCTCCTCTCACATCGCGACGGGGCTAAAGTGCATCTCGGCACCCG
CCCAACAGAGAAACAGTACGAAACCCTGGAAAATCAGCTCGCGTTCCTGTGTCAGCAAGGCTTCTCCCTG
GAGAACGCACTGTACGCTCTGTCCGCCGTGGGCCACTTTACACTGGGCTGCGTATTGGAGGATCAGGAGC
ATCAAGTAGCAAAAGAGGAAAGAGAGACACCTACCACCGATTCTATGCCCCCACTTCTGAGACAAGCAAT
TGAGCTGTTCGACCATCAGGGAGCCGAACCTGCCTTCCTTTTCGGCCTGGAACTAATCATATGTGGCCTG
GAAAAACAGCTAAAGTGCGAAAGCGGCGGACCGGCCGACGCCCTTGACGATTTTGACTTAGACATGCTCC
CAGCCGATGCCCTTGACGACTTTGACCTTGATATGCTGCCTGCTGACGCTCTTGACGATTTTGACCTTGA
CATGCTCCCCGGGTAAGCTAGCAATTCCGCTCGAGATAATCAACCTCTGGATTACAAAATTTGTGAAAGA
TTGACTGGTATTCTTAACTATGTTGCTCCTTTTACGCTATGTGGATACGCTGCTTTAATGCCTTTGTATC
ATGCTATTGCTTCCCGTATGGCTTTCATTTTCTCCTCCTTGTATAAATCCTGGTTAGTTCTTGCCACGGC
GGAACTCATCGCCGCCTGCCTTGCCCGCTGCTGGACAGGGGCTCGGCTGTTGGGCACTGACAATTCCGTG
GTGTTTATTTGTGAAATTTGTGATGCTATTGCTTTATTTGTAACCATCTAGCTTTATTTGTGAAATTTGT
GATGCTATTGCTTTATTTGTAACCATTATAAGCTGCAATAAACAAGTTAACAACAACAATTGCATTCATT
TTATGTTTCAGGTTCAGGGGGAGATGTGGGAGGTTTTTTAAAGCGGCCGCAGGAACCCCTAGTGATGGAG
TTGGCCACTCCCTCTCTGCGCGCTCGCTCGCTCACTGAGGCCGGGCGACCAAAGGTCGCCCGACGCCCGG
GCTTTGCCCGGGCGGCCTCAGTGAGCGAGCGAGCGCGCAGCTGCCTGCAGGGGCGCCTGATGCGGTATTT
TCTCCTTACGCATCTGTGCGGTATTTCACACCGCATA
[95 nt withheld, positions 4868-4962]
T
[46 nt withheld, positions 4964-5009]
C
[141 nt withheld, positions 5011-5151]
CCTTTGACGTTGGAGTCCACGTTCTTT
[37 nt withheld, positions 5179-5215]
ACTCTATCTCGGGCTATTCTTTTGATTTATAAGGGATTTTGCCGATTTCGGTCTATTGGTTAAAAAATGA
GCTGATTTAACAAAAATTTAACGCGAATTTTAACAAAATATTAACGTTTACAATTTTATGGTGCACTCTC
AGTACAATCTGCTCTGATGCCGCATAGTTAAGCCAGCCCCGACACCCGCCAACACCCGCTGACGCGCCCT
GACGGGCTTGTCTGCTCCCGGCATCCGCTTACAGACAAGCTGTGACCGTCTCCGGGAGCTGCATGTGTCA
GAGGTTTTCACCGTCATCACCGAAACGCGCGAGACGAAAGGGCCTCGTGATACGCCTATTTTTATAGGTT
AATGTCATGATAATAATGGTTTCTTAGACGTCAGGTGGCACTTTTCGGGGAAATGTGCGCGGAACCCCTA
TTTGTTTATTTTTCTAAATACATTCAAATATGTATCCGCTCATGAGACAATAACCCTGATAAATGCTTCA
ATAATATTGAAAAAGGAAGAGTATGAGTATTCAACATTTCCGTGTCGCCCTTATTCCCTTTTTTGCGGCA
TTTTGCCTTCCTGTTTTTGCTCACCCAGAAACGCTGGTGAAAGTAAAAGATGCTGAAGATCAGTTGGGTG
CACGAGTGGGTTACATCGAACTGGATCTCAACAGCGGTAAGATCCTTGAGAGTTTTCGCCCCGAAGAACG
TTTTCCAATGATGAGCACTTTTAAAGTTCTGCTATGTGGCGCGGTATTATCCCGTATTGACGCCGGGCAA
GAGCAACTCGGTCGCCGCATACACTATTCTCAGAATGACTTGGTTGAGTACTCACCAGTCACAGAAAAGC
ATCTTACGGATGGCATGACAGTAAGAGAATTATGCAGTGCTGCCATAACCATGAGTGATAACACTGCGGC
CAACTTACTTCTGACAACGATCGGAGGACCGAAGGAGCTAACCGCTTTTTTGCACAACATGGGGGATCAT
GTAACTCGCCTTGATCGTTGGGAACCGGAGCTGAATGAAGCCATACCAAACGACGAGCGTGACACCACGA
TGCCTGTAGCAATGGCAACAACGTTGCGCAAACTATTAACTGGCGAACTACTTACTCTAGCTTCCCGGCA
ACAATTAATAGACTGGATGGAGGCGGATAAAGTTGCAGGACCACTTCTGCGCTCGGCCCTTCCGGCTGGC
TGGTTTATTGCTGATAAATCTGGAGCCGGTGAGCGTGGGTCTCGCGGTATCATTGCAGCACTGGGGCCAG
ATGGTAAGCCCTCCCGTATCGTAGTTATCTACACGACGGGGAGTCAGGCAACTATGGATGAACGAAATAG
ACAGATCGCTGAGATAGGTGCCTCACTGATTAAGCATTGGTAACTGTCAGACCAAGTTTACTCATATATA
CTTTAGATTGATTTAAAACTTCATTTTTAATTTAAAAGGATCTAGGTGAA
